Addgene plasmid #83747: MSCV-6NBC-GFP-PGK-Puro-Barcode70
Purpose: individual 6N barcode to make barcoded cell line variants
Depositing lab: Monte Winslow. Depositing organization: Stanford University. Publication: An in vivo multiplexed small-molecule screening platform. Gruner BM, Schulze CJ, Yang D, Ogasawara D, Dix MM, Rogers ZN, Chuang CH, McFarland CD, Chiou SH, Brown JM, Cravatt BF, Bogyo M, Winslow MM. Nat Methods. 2016 Sep 12. doi: 10.1038/nmeth.3992. PubMed 27617390.
Backbone
  Vector backbone: MSCV
  Vector type: Retroviral
  Selectable markers: Puromycin
Growth in bacteria
  Bacterial resistance: Ampicillin, 100 μg/mL
  Growth temperature: 37°C
  Growth strain: DH5alpha
  Copy number: High Copy
Gene/Insert
  Gene/Insert name: Barcode70
  Species: Synthetic
  Cloning method: Restriction Enzyme; 5′ cloning site BglII (destroyed during cloning); 3′ cloning site EcoRI (not destroyed)
  Sequencing primers: 5′ CCCTTGAACCTCCTCGTTCGACC
Terms and licenses: Academic/Nonprofit Terms; Industry Terms: Not Available to Industry
How to cite: MSCV-6NBC-GFP-PGK-Puro-Barcode70 was a gift from Monte Winslow (Addgene plasmid # 83747 ; http://n2t.net/addgene:83747 ; RRID:Addgene_83747)
