[The description below was written by a language model from this plasmid's Addgene catalogue record, the feature table of its GenBank file and pLannotate feature annotations shown in this document.]
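Description:
MSCV-6NBC-GFP-PGK-Puro-Barcode70 is a 7,018 nt gammaretroviral transfer plasmid built on the murine stem cell virus (MSCV) backbone. It is one member of a series of vectors that each carry a distinct synthetic six-nucleotide (6N) barcode. In bacteria it is maintained through a high-copy ColE1/pUC-type origin and selected with ampicillin via the β-lactamase gene. The remaining bacterial annotations (lac promoter/operator and fragments of lacI, lacZα, rop, bom and TcR) are non-functional remnants of earlier cloning vectors.

The proviral cassette is flanked by MESV-derived 5′ and 3′ LTRs. It contains the Ψ packaging signal and a truncated, start-codon-less gag segment, which together promote encapsidation of the genomic RNA when viral proteins are supplied in trans by packaging cells. Downstream lies EGFP, preceded by a Kozak consensus and presumably transcribed from the 5′ LTR, since no separate promoter is annotated for it. It is followed by a mouse PGK promoter driving puromycin N-acetyltransferase. Transduced mammalian cells can therefore be identified by green fluorescence and enriched with puromycin.

The barcode insert was cloned between a BglII site (destroyed) and an EcoRI site. It is not annotated in the feature table, so its exact position cannot be stated from the record, although the construct name suggests it lies next to GFP. The accompanying GenBank record covers only a 793 bp stretch spanning the EGFP coding region.

The stated purpose is to generate stably barcoded cell line variants. According to the associated publication title, this supports multiplexed in vivo small-molecule screening, presumably by tracking pooled variants through their integrated barcodes.
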