Features (pLannotate 1.2.2; 19 found; start..end, strand, type, name):
    579..920     +  misc_feature   MESV Ψ: packaging signal of murine embryonic stem cell virus
    987..1403    +  CDS            gag (truncated): truncated Moloney murine leukemia virus (MMLV) gag gene lacking the start codon
   1427..2143    +  CDS            EGFP: EGFP is a basic (constitutively fluorescent) green fluorescent protein published in 1996, derived from Aequorea victoria. It is reported to be a rapidly-maturing weak dimer with moderate acid sensitivity.
   2161..2660    +  promoter       PGK promoter: mouse phosphoglycerate kinase 1 promoter
   2681..3280    +  CDS            PuroR: puromycin N-acetyltransferase; pac from Streptomyces alboniger; confers resistance to puromycin
   3380..3894    +  LTR            3' LTR: 3' long terminal repeat from murine embryonic stem cell virus
   4087..4103    -  protein_bind   lac operator: The lac repressor binds to the lac operator to inhibit transcription in E. coli. This inhibition can be relieved by adding lactose or isopropyl-β-D-thiogalactopyranoside (IPTG). lac repressor encoded by lacI
   4111..4141    -  promoter       lac promoter: promoter for the E. coli lac operon
   4156..4177    -  protein_bind   CAP binding site: CAP binding activates transcription in the presence of cAMP. E. coli catabolite activator protein
   4190..4282    -  CDS            lacI (fragment): lac repressor; lacI; The lac repressor binds to the lac operator to inhibit transcription in E. coli. This inhibition can be relieved by adding lactose or isopropyl-β-D-thiogalactopyranoside (IPTG).
   4465..5053    -  rep_origin     ori: high-copy-number ColE1/pMB1/pBR322/pUC origin of replication
   5224..6084    -  CDS            AmpR: β-lactamase; bla; confers resistance to ampicillin, carbenicillin, and related antibiotics
   6085..6189    -  promoter       AmpR promoter: bla
   6284..6319    +  CDS            rop (fragment): Rop protein, which maintains plasmids at low copy number; rop
   6421..6520    +  misc_feature   bom (fragment): basis of mobility region from pBR322
   6526..6675    -  CDS            lacZα (fragment): LacZα fragment of β-galactosidase; lacZ fragment
   6675..6876    -  CDS            TcR (fragment): tetracycline efflux protein; tet; confers resistance to tetracycline
   6877..6975    +  CDS            env (fragment): murine leukemia virus gPr80 envelope polyprotein precursor; env; proteolytically cleaved into gp70SU and p15TM subunits
   7017..515     +  LTR            5' LTR (across the origin): 5' long terminal repeat from murine embryonic stem cell virus
>Addgene plasmid #83747 | MSCV-6NBC-GFP-PGK-Puro-Barcode70 | depositor full sequence | sequence record 159926 | Full Sequence
TGAAAGACCCCACCTGTAGGTTTGGCAAGCTAGCTTAAGTAACGCCATTTTGCAAGGCATGGAAAATACA
TAACTGAGAATAGAGAAGTTCAGATCAAGGTTAGGAACAGAGAGACAGCAGAATATGGGCCAAACAGGAT
ATCTGTGGTAAGCAGTTCCTGCCCCGGCTCAGGGCCAAGAACAGATGGTCCCCAGATGCGGTCCCGCCCT
CAGCAGTTTCTAGAGAACCATCAGATGTTTCCAGGGTGCCCCAAGGACCTGAAATGACCCTGTGCCTTAT
TTGAACTAACCAATCAGTTCGCTTCTCGCTTCTGTTCGCGCGCTTCTGCTCCCCGAGCTCAATAAAAGAG
CCCACAACCCCTCACTCGGCGCGCCAGTCCTCCGATAGACTGCGTCGCCCGGGTACCCGTATTCCCAATA
AAGCCTCTTGCTGTTTGCATCCGAATCGTGGACTCGCTGATCCTTGGGAGGGTCTCCTCAGATTGATTGA
CTGCCCACCTCGGGGGTCTTTCATTTGGAGGTTCCACCGAGATTTGGAGACCCCTGCCCAGGGACCACCG
ACCCCCCCGCCGGGAGGTAAGCTGGCCAGCGGTCGTTTCGTGTCTGTCTCTGTCTTTGTGCGTGTTTGTG
CCGGCATCTAATGTTTGCGCCTGCGTCTGTACTAGTTAGCTAACTAGCTCTGTATCTGGCGGACCCGTGG
TGGAACTGACGAGTTCTGAACACCCGGCCGCAACCCTGGGAGACGTCCCAGGGACTTTGGGGGCCGTTTT
TGTGGCCCGACCTGAGGAAGGGAGTCGATGTGGAATCCGACCCCGTCAGGATATGTGGTTCTGGTAGGAG
ACGAGAACCTAAAACAGTTCCCGCCTCCGTCTGAATTTTTGCTTTCGGTTTGGAACCGAAGCCGCGCGTC
TTGTCTGCTGCAGCGCTGCAGCATCGTTCTGTGTTGTCTCTGTCTGACTGTGTTTCTGTATTTGTCTGAA
AATTAGGGCCAGACTGTTACCACTCCCTTAAGTTTGACCTTAGGTCACTGGAAAGATGTCGAGCGGATCG
CTCACAACCAGTCGGTAGATGTCAAGAAGAGACGTTGGGTTACCTTCTGCTCTGCAGAATGGCCAACCTT
TAACGTCGGATGGCCGCGAGACGGCACCTTTAACCGAGACCTCATCACCCAGGTTAAGATCAAGGTCTTT
TCACCTGGCCCGCATGGACACCCAGACCAGGTCCCCTACATCGTGACCTGGGAAGCCTTGGCTTTTGACC
CCCCTCCCTGGGTCAAGCCCTTTGTACACCCTAAGCCTCCGCCTCCTCTTCCTCCATCCGCCCCGTCTCT
CCCCCTTGAACCTCCTCGTTCGACCCCGCCTCGATCCTCCCTTTATCCAGCCCTCACTCCTTCTCTAGGC
GCCGGAATTAGATCCGCCAAGCCACCATGGTGAGCAAGGGCGAGGAGCTGTTCACCGGGGTGGTGCCCAT
CCTGGTCGAGCTGGACGGCGACGTAAACGGCCACAAGTTCAGCGTGTCCGGCGAGGGCGAGGGCGATGCC
ACCTACGGCAAGCTGACCCTGAAGTTCATCTGCACCACCGGCAAGCTGCCCGTGCCCTGGCCCACCCTCG
TGACCACCCTGACCTACGGCGTGCAGTGCTTCAGCCGCTACCCCGACCACATGAAGCAGCACGACTTCTT
CAAGTCCGCCATGCCCGAAGGCTACGTCCAGGAGCGCACCATCTTCTTCAAGGACGACGGCAACTACAAG
ACCCGCGCCGAGGTGAAGTTCGAGGGCGACACCCTGGTGAACCGCATCGAGCTGAAGGGCATCGACTTCA
AGGAGGACGGCAACATCCTGGGGCACAAGCTGGAGTACAACTACAACAGCCACAACGTCTATATCATGGC
CGACAAGCAGAAGAACGGCATCAAGGTGAACTTCAAGATCCGCCACAACATCGAGGACGGCAGCGTGCAG
CTCGCCGACCACTACCAGCAGAACACCCCCATCGGCGACGGCCCCGTGCTGCTGCCCGACAACCACTACC
TGAGCACCCAGTCCGCCCTGAGCAAAGACCCCAACGAGAAGCGCGATCACATGGTCCTGCTGGAGTTCGT
GACCGCCGCCGGGATCACTCTCGGCATGGACGAGCTGTACAAGTAGCGGAGAATTCTACCGGGTAGGGGA
GGCGCTTTTCCCAAGGCAGTCTGGAGCATGCGCTTTAGCAGCCCCGCTGGGCACTTGGCGCTACACAAGT
GGCCTCTGGCCTCGCACACATTCCACATCCACCGGTAGGCGCCAACCGGCTCCGTTCTTTGGTGGCCCCT
TCGCGCCACCTTCTACTCCTCCCCTAGTCAGGAAGTTCCCCCCCGCCCCGCAGCTCGCGTCGTGCAGGAC
GTGACAAATGGAAGTAGCACGTCTCACTAGTCTCGTGCAGATGGACAGCACCGCTGAGCAATGGAAGCGG
GTAGGCCTTTGGGGCAGCGGCCAATAGCAGCTTTGCTCCTTCGCTTTCTGGGCTCAGAGGCTGGGAAGGG
GTGGGTCCGGGGGCGGGCTCAGGGGCGGGCTCAGGGGCGGGGCGGGCGCCCGAAGGTCCTCCGGAGGCCC
GGCATTCTGCACGCTTCAAAAGCGCACGTCTGCCGCGCTGTTCTCCTCTTCCTCATCTCCGGGCCTTTCG
ACCTGCAGCCCAAGCTTACCATGACCGAGTACAAGCCCACGGTGCGCCTCGCCACCCGCGACGACGTCCC
CAGGGCCGTACGCACCCTCGCCGCCGCGTTCGCCGACTACCCCGCCACGCGCCACACCGTCGATCCGGAC
CGCCACATCGAGCGGGTCACCGAGCTGCAAGAACTCTTCCTCACGCGCGTCGGGCTCGACATCGGCAAGG
TGTGGGTCGCGGACGACGGCGCCGCGGTGGCGGTCTGGACCACGCCGGAGAGCGTCGAAGCGGGGGCGGT
GTTCGCCGAGATCGGCCCGCGCATGGCCGAGTTGAGCGGTTCCCGGCTGGCCGCGCAGCAACAGATGGAA
GGCCTCCTGGCGCCGCACCGGCCCAAGGAGCCCGCGTGGTTCCTGGCCACCGTCGGCGTCTCGCCCGACC
ACCAGGGCAAGGGTCTGGGCAGCGCCGTCGTGCTCCCCGGAGTGGAGGCGGCCGAGCGCGCCGGGGTGCC
CGCCTTCCTGGAGACCTCCGCGCCCCGCAACCTCCCCTTCTACGAGCGGCTCGGCTTCACCGTCACCGCC
GACGTCGAGGTGCCCGAAGGACCGCGCACCTGGTGCATGACCCGCAAGCCCGGTGCCTGACGCCCGCCCC
ACGACCCGCAGCGCCCGACCGAAAGGAGCGCACGACCCCATGCATCGATAAAATAAAAGATTTTATTTAG
TCTCCAGAAAAAGGGGGGAATGAAAGACCCCACCTGTAGGTTTGGCAAGCTAGCTTAAGTAACGCCATTT
TGCAAGGCATGGAAAATACATAACTGAGAATAGAGAAGTTCAGATCAAGGTTAGGAACAGAGAGACAGCA
GAATATGGGCCAAACAGGATATCTGTGGTAAGCAGTTCCTGCCCCGGCTCAGGGCCAAGAACAGATGGTC
CCCAGATGCGGTCCCGCCCTCAGCAGTTTCTAGAGAACCATCAGATGTTTCCAGGGTGCCCCAAGGACCT
GAAATGACCCTGTGCCTTATTTGAACTAACCAATCAGTTCGCTTCTCGCTTCTGTTCGCGCGCTTCTGCT
CCCCGAGCTCAATAAAAGAGCCCACAACCCCTCACTCGGCGCGCCAGTCCTCCGATAGACTGCGTCGCCC
GGGTACCCGTGTATCCAATAAACCCTCTTGCAGTTGCATCCGACTTGTGGTCTCGCTGTTCCTTGGGAGG
GTCTCCTCTGAGTGATTGACTACCCGTCAGCGGGGGTCTTTCATGGGTAACAGTTTCTTGAAGTTGGAGA
ACAACATTCTGAGGGTAGGAGTCGAATATTAAGTAATCCTGACTCAATTAGCCACTGTTTTGAATCCACA
TACTCCAATACTCCTGAAATAGTTCATTATGGACAGCGCAGAAGAGCTGGGGAGAATTAATTCGTAATCA
TGGTCATAGCTGTTTCCTGTGTGAAATTGTTATCCGCTCACAATTCCACACAACATACGAGCCGGAAGCA
TAAAGTGTAAAGCCTGGGGTGCCTAATGAGTGAGCTAACTCACATTAATTGCGTTGCGCTCACTGCCCGC
TTTCCAGTCGGGAAACCTGTCGTGCCAGCTGCATTAATGAATCGGCCAACGCGCGGGGAGAGGCGGTTTG
CGTATTGGGCGCTCTTCCGCTTCCTCGCTCACTGACTCGCTGCGCTCGGTCGTTCGGCTGCGGCGAGCGG
TATCAGCTCACTCAAAGGCGGTAATACGGTTATCCACAGAATCAGGGGATAACGCAGGAAAGAACATGTG
AGCAAAAGGCCAGCAAAAGGCCAGGAACCGTAAAAAGGCCGCGTTGCTGGCGTTTTTCCATAGGCTCCGC
CCCCCTGACGAGCATCACAAAAATCGACGCTCAAGTCAGAGGTGGCGAAACCCGACAGGACTATAAAGAT
ACCAGGCGTTTCCCCCTGGAAGCTCCCTCGTGCGCTCTCCTGTTCCGACCCTGCCGCTTACCGGATACCT
GTCCGCCTTTCTCCCTTCGGGAAGCGTGGCGCTTTCTCATAGCTCACGCTGTAGGTATCTCAGTTCGGTG
TAGGTCGTTCGCTCCAAGCTGGGCTGTGTGCACGAACCCCCCGTTCAGCCCGACCGCTGCGCCTTATCCG
GTAACTATCGTCTTGAGTCCAACCCGGTAAGACACGACTTATCGCCACTGGCAGCAGCCACTGGTAACAG
GATTAGCAGAGCGAGGTATGTAGGCGGTGCTACAGAGTTCTTGAAGTGGTGGCCTAACTACGGCTACACT
AGAAGGACAGTATTTGGTATCTGCGCTCTGCTGAAGCCAGTTACCTTCGGAAAAAGAGTTGGTAGCTCTT
GATCCGGCAAACAAACCACCGCTGGTAGCGGTGGTTTTTTTGTTTGCAAGCAGCAGATTACGCGCAGAAA
AAAAGGATCTCAAGAAGATCCTTTGATCTTTTCTACGGGGTCTGACGCTCAGTGGAACGAAAACTCACGT
TAAGGGATTTTGGTCATGAGATTATCAAAAAGGATCTTCACCTAGATCCTTTTAAATTAAAAATGAAGTT
TTAAATCAATCTAAAGTATATATGAGTAAACTTGGTCTGACAGTTACCAATGCTTAATCAGTGAGGCACC
TATCTCAGCGATCTGTCTATTTCGTTCATCCATAGTTGCCTGACTCCCCGTCGTGTAGATAACTACGATA
CGGGAGGGCTTACCATCTGGCCCCAGTGCTGCAATGATACCGCGAGACCCACGCTCACCGGCTCCAGATT
TATCAGCAATAAACCAGCCAGCCGGAAGGGCCGAGCGCAGAAGTGGTCCTGCAACTTTATCCGCCTCCAT
CCAGTCTATTAATTGTTGCCGGGAAGCTAGAGTAAGTAGTTCGCCAGTTAATAGTTTGCGCAACGTTGTT
GCCATTGCTACAGGCATCGTGGTGTCACGCTCGTCGTTTGGTATGGCTTCATTCAGCTCCGGTTCCCAAC
GATCAAGGCGAGTTACATGATCCCCCATGTTGTGCAAAAAAGCGGTTAGCTCCTTCGGTCCTCCGATCGT
TGTCAGAAGTAAGTTGGCCGCAGTGTTATCACTCATGGTTATGGCAGCACTGCATAATTCTCTTACTGTC
ATGCCATCCGTAAGATGCTTTTCTGTGACTGGTGAGTACTCAACCAAGTCATTCTGAGAATAGTGTATGC
GGCGACCGAGTTGCTCTTGCCCGGCGTCAATACGGGATAATACCGCGCCACATAGCAGAACTTTAAAAGT
GCTCATCATTGGAAAACGTTCTTCGGGGCGAAAACTCTCAAGGATCTTACCGCTGTTGAGATCCAGTTCG
ATGTAACCCACTCGTGCACCCAACTGATCTTCAGCATCTTTTACTTTCACCAGCGTTTCTGGGTGAGCAA
AAACAGGAAGGCAAAATGCCGCAAAAAAGGGAATAAGGGCGACACGGAAATGTTGAATACTCATACTCTT
CCTTTTTCAATATTATTGAAGCATTTATCAGGGTTATTGTCTCATGAGCGGATACATATTTGAATGTATT
TAGAAAAATAAACAAATAGGGGTTCCGCGCACATTTCCCCGAAAAGTGCCACCTGACGTCTAAGAAACCA
TTATTATCATGACATTAACCTATAAAAATAGGCGTATCACGAGGCCCTTTCGTCTCGCGCGTTTCGGTGA
TGACGGTGAAAACCTCTGACACATGCAGCTCCCGGAGACGGTCACAGCTTGTCTGTAAGCGGATGCCGGG
AGCAGACAAGCCCGTCAGGGCGCGTCAGCGGGTGTTGGCGGGTGTCGGGGCTGGCTTAACTATGCGGCAT
CAGAGCAGATTGTACTGAGAGTGCACCATATGCGGTGTGAAATACCGCACAGATGCGTAAGGAGAAAATA
CCGCATCAGGCGCCATTCGCCATTCAGGCTGCGCAACTGTTGGGAAGGGCGATCGGTGCGGGCCTCTTCG
CTATTACGCCAGCTGGCGAAAGGGGGATGTGCTGCAAGGCGATTAAGTTGGGTAACGCCAGGGTTTTCCC
AGTCACGACGTTGTAAAACGACGGCGCAAGGAATGGTGCATGCAAGGAGATGGCGCCCAACAGTCCCCCG
GCCACGGGGCCTGCCACCATACCCACGCCGAAACAAGCGCTCATGAGCCCGAAGTGGCGAGCCCGATCTT
CCCCATCGGTGATGTCGGCGATATAGGCGCCAGCAACCGCACCTGTGGCGCCGGTGATGCCGGCCACGAT
GCGTCCGGCGTAGAGGCGATTAGTCCAATTTGTTAAAGACAGGATATCAGTGGTCCAGGCTCTAGTTTTG
ACTCAACAATATCACCAGCTGAAGCCTATAGAGTACGAGCCATAGATAAAATAAAAGATTTTATTTAGTC
TCCAGAAAAAGGGGGGAA
