LOCUS       Exported 793 bp ds-DNA linear SYN 07-SEP-2021
DEFINITION  individual 6N barcode to make barcoded cell line variants.
ACCESSION   .
VERSION     .
KEYWORDS    MSCV-6NBC-GFP-PGK-Puro-Barcode70
SOURCE      synthetic DNA construct
  ORGANISM  synthetic DNA construct
REFERENCE   1 (bases 1 to 793)
  AUTHORS   Gruner BM, Schulze CJ, Yang D, Ogasawara D, Dix MM, Rogers ZN,
            Chuang CH, McFarland CD, Chiou SH, Brown JM, Cravatt BF, Bogyo M,
            Winslow MM
  TITLE     An in vivo multiplexed small-molecule screening platform.
  JOURNAL   Nat Methods. 2016 Sep 12. doi: 10.1038/nmeth.3992.
  PUBMED    27617390
REFERENCE   2 (bases 1 to 793)
  AUTHORS   .
  TITLE     Direct Submission
  JOURNAL   Exported Sep 7, 2021 from SnapGene Server 1.1.58
            http://www.snapgene.com
FEATURES             Location/Qualifiers
     source          1..793
                     /organism="synthetic DNA construct"
                     /mol_type="other DNA"
     regulatory      35..44
                     /regulatory_class="other"
                     /note="vertebrate consensus sequence for strong initiation
                     of translation (Kozak, 1987)"
     CDS             41..757
                     /codon_start=1
                     /product="enhanced GFP"
                     /label=EGFP
                     /translation="MVSKGEELFTGVVPILVELDGDVNGHKFSVSGEGEGDATYGKLTL
                     KFICTTGKLPVPWPTLVTTLTYGVQCFSRYPDHMKQHDFFKSAMPEGYVQERTIFFKDD
                     GNYKTRAEVKFEGDTLVNRIELKGIDFKEDGNILGHKLEYNYNSHNVYIMADKQKNGIK
                     VNFKIRHNIEDGSVQLADHYQQNTPIGDGPVLLPDNHYLSTQSALSKDPNEKRDHMVLL
                     EFVTAAGITLGMDELYK"
     primer_bind     complement(86..107)
                     /label=EGFP-N
                     /note="EGFP, reverse primer"
     primer_bind     complement(347..366)
                     /label=EXFP-R
                     /note="For distinguishing EGFP variants, reverse primer"
     primer_bind     694..715
                     /label=EGFP-C
                     /note="EGFP, forward primer"
ORIGIN
        1 ctccttctct aggcgccgga attagatccg ccaagccacc atggtgagca agggcgagga
       61 gctgttcacc ggggtggtgc ccatcctggt cgagctggac ggcgacgtaa acggccacaa
      121 gttcagcgtg tccggcgagg gcgagggcga tgccacctac ggcaagctga ccctgaagtt
      181 catctgcacc accggcaagc tgcccgtgcc ctggcccacc ctcgtgacca ccctgaccta
      241 cggcgtgcag tgcttcagcc gctaccccga ccacatgaag cagcacgact tcttcaagtc
      301 cgccatgccc gaaggctacg tccaggagcg caccatcttc ttcaaggacg acggcaacta
      361 caagacccgc gccgaggtga agttcgaggg cgacaccctg gtgaaccgca tcgagctgaa
      421 gggcatcgac ttcaaggagg acggcaacat cctggggcac aagctggagt acaactacaa
      481 cagccacaac gtctatatca tggccgacaa gcagaagaac ggcatcaagg tgaacttcaa
      541 gatccgccac aacatcgagg acggcagcgt gcagctcgcc gaccactacc agcagaacac
      601 ccccatcggc gacggccccg tgctgctgcc cgacaaccac tacctgagca cccagtccgc
      661 cctgagcaaa gaccccaacg agaagcgcga tcacatggtc ctgctggagt tcgtgaccgc
      721 cgccgggatc actctcggca tggacgagct gtacaagtag cggagaattc taccgggtag
      781 gggaggcgct ttt
//
